Addgene plasmid #129354: pRSET-QUEEN 7mu D89A
Purpose: mutant of QUEEN-7mu
Depositing lab: Yasushi Okada. Depositing organization: RIKEN Center for Biosystems Dynamics Research, Kobe. Publication: Live cell imaging of metabolic heterogeneity by quantitative fluorescent ATP indicator protein, QUEEN-37C. Yaginuma H, Okada Y. bioRxiv 2021.10.08.463131 10.1101/2021.10.08.463131.
Backbone
  Vector backbone: pRSET B
  Vector type: Bacterial Expression
Growth in bacteria
  Bacterial resistance: Ampicillin, 100 μg/mL
  Growth temperature: 37°C
  Growth strain: DH5alpha
  Copy number: High Copy
Gene/Insert
  Gene/Insert name: QUEEN 7mu D89A
  Species: Synthetic
  Cloning method: Restriction Enzyme; 5′ cloning site Unknown (unknown if destroyed)
Terms and licenses: Academic/Nonprofit Terms; Industry Terms: Not Available to Industry
Depositor comments: Depositor Adm #1204 . Please visit https://www.biorxiv.org/content/10.1101/2021.10.08.463131v1 for bioRxiv preprint.
How to cite: pRSET-QUEEN 7mu D89A was a gift from Yasushi Okada (Addgene plasmid # 129354 ; http://n2t.net/addgene:129354 ; RRID:Addgene_129354)
