[The description below was written by a language model from this plasmid's Addgene catalogue record and pLannotate feature annotations shown in this document.]
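Description:
pRSET-QUEEN 7mu D89A is a roughly 4.0 kb bacterial expression plasmid built on the pRSET B backbone. It is maintained in E. coli at high copy through a ColE1/pUC-type origin and selected with ampicillin via the β-lactamase gene (AmpR) under its own promoter. An f1 phage origin is also present, which in principle allows production of single-stranded DNA. Short lacZα and lacI fragments annotated in the backbone appear to be vector remnants rather than functional genes.

The expression cassette is driven by the T7 promoter with the strong T7 gene 10 ribosome binding site and closed by the T7 terminator, so expression depends on a host that supplies T7 RNA polymerase. The open reading frame begins with the standard pRSET N-terminal leader: a short fragment annotated as part of a His-containing composite tag (most likely the backbone's 6xHis tag), the T7 gene 10 leader, and the Xpress epitope with its enterokinase cleavage site. These elements permit affinity purification, detection and tag removal. The synthetic insert consists of a circularly permuted EGFP (cEGFP) flanked on both sides by fragments of the bacterial F-type ATP synthase ε subunit (atpC), matched to thermophilic Geobacillus/Bacillus PS3 proteins. This arrangement fits a QUEEN-type genetically encoded ATP indicator, in which ATP binding to the ε subunit alters the fluorescence of the inserted fluorescent protein.

The record describes this construct only as a mutant of QUEEN-7mu carrying a D89A substitution, and it does not state the functional effect of the mutation. The associated work concerns quantitative fluorescent ATP indicators for live-cell imaging, and this plasmid is suited to producing recombinant protein in bacteria for characterising the variant.
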