Features (pLannotate 1.2.2; 16 found; start..end, strand, type, name):
      1..19      +  promoter       T7 promoter: promoter for bacteriophage T7 RNA polymerase
     51..73      +  RBS            RBS: efficient ribosome binding site from bacteriophage T7 gene 10 (Olins and Rangwala, 1989)
     93..113     +  CDS            capTEV™ (fragment): composite tag for in vivo biotinylation, TEV protease cleavage, and 6xHis tagging
    114..146     +  CDS            T7 tag (gene 10 leader): leader peptide from bacteriophage T7 gene 10 promotes efficient translation in E. coli
    150..173     +  CDS            Xpress™ tag: Xpress™ epitope tag, including an enterokinase recognition and cleavage site
    180..500     +  CDS            atpC (fragment): ATPE_GEOKA - Experimental evidence at protein level: Swiss-Prot protein existence level 1. Produces ATP from ADP in the presence of a proton gradient across the membrane. From Geobacillus kaustophilus (strain HTA426).
    519..1241    +  CDS            cEGFP: cEGFP is a basic (constitutively fluorescent) green fluorescent protein published in 2008, derived from Aequorea victoria.
   1248..1319    +  CDS            atpC (fragment): ATPE_BACP3 - Experimental evidence at protein level: Swiss-Prot protein existence level 1. Produces ATP from ADP in the presence of a proton gradient across the membrane. From Bacillus sp. (strain PS3).
   1340..1389    +  CDS            SET1 (fragment): solubility-enhancement tag derived from T7 phage gene 10B
   1397..1444    +  terminator     T7 terminator: transcription terminator for bacteriophage T7 RNA polymerase
   1470..1536    +  CDS            lacZα (fragment): LacZα fragment of β-galactosidase; lacZ fragment
   1541..1969    +  rep_origin     f1 ori (sequence partly withheld): f1 bacteriophage origin of replication; arrow indicates direction of (+) strand synthesis
   2022..2126    +  promoter       AmpR promoter: bla
   2127..2987    +  CDS            AmpR: β-lactamase; bla; confers resistance to ampicillin, carbenicillin, and related antibiotics
   3158..3746    +  rep_origin     ori: high-copy-number ColE1/pMB1/pBR322/pUC origin of replication
   3929..3982    +  CDS            lacI (fragment): lac repressor; lacI; The lac repressor binds to the lac operator to inhibit transcription in E. coli. This inhibition can be relieved by adding lactose or isopropyl-β-D-thiogalactopyranoside (IPTG).
>Addgene plasmid #129354 | pRSET-QUEEN 7mu D89A | addgene full sequence | sequence record 259261 | Addgene NGS Result
TAATACGACTCACTATAGGGAGACCACAACGGTTTCCCTCTAGAAATAATTTTGTTTAACTTTAAGAAGG
AGATATACATATGCGGGGTTCTCATCATCATCATCATCATGGTATGGCTAGCATGACTGGTGGACAGCAA
ATGGGTCGGGATCTGTACGACGATGACGATAAGGATCCGATGAAAACGATCCACGTGAGCGTCACTACTC
CTGATGGCCCGGTGTACGAAGACGATGTTGAAATGGTCAGCGTCAAAGCGAAAAGCGGCGAGCTCGGCAT
TTTGCCGGGGCACATTCCGCTTAAGGCCCCGCTCGAGATCAGCGCGGCCCGGCTGAAAAAAGGCGGCAAA
ACGCAATACATTGCCGTCAGCGGCGGCAATTTGGAAGTCCGCCCGGACAAAGTGACGATTAACGCTCAAG
CTGCTGAACGGGCGGAGGACATTGCTGTCCTCCGCGCCAAAGCGGCGAAAGAGCGGGCGGAGCGCCGCCT
GCAAAGCCAGACCCGTTACAACAGCCACAACGTCTATATCATGGCCGACAAGCAGAAGAACGGCATCAAG
GTGAACTTCAAGATCCGCCACAACATCGAGGACGGCAGCGTGCAGCTCGCCGACCACTACCAGCAGAACA
CCCCCATCGGCGACGGCCCCGTGCTGCTGCCCGACAACCACTACCTGAGCACCCAGTCCAAGCTGAGCAA
AGACCCCAACGAGAAGCGCGATCACATGGTCCTGCTGGAGTTCGTGACCGCCGCCGGGATCACTCTCGGC
ATGGACGAGCTGTACAAGGGTGGCACCGGAGGGAGCATGGTGAGCAAGGGCGAGGAGCTGTTCACCGGGG
TGGTGCCCATCCTGGTCGAGCTGGACGGCGACGTAAACGGCCACAAGTTCAGCGTGTCCGGCGAGGGCGA
GGGCGATGCCACCTACGGCAAGCTGACCCTGAAGTTCATCTGCACCACCGGCAAGCTGCCCGTGCCCTGG
CCCACCCTCGTGACCACCCTGACCTACGGCGTGCAGTGCTTCAGCCGCTACCCCGACCACATGAAGCAGC
ACGACTTCTTCAAGTCCGCCATGCCCGAAGGCTACGTCCAGGAGCGCACCATCTTCTTCAAGGACGACGG
CAACTACAAGACCCGCGCCGAGGTGAAGTTCGAGGGCGACACCCTGGTGAACCGCATCGAGCTGAAGGGC
ATCGACTTCAAGGAGGACGGCAACATCCTGGGGCACAAGCTGGAGTACAACCTGGGTGACATCGACTTCA
AACGGGCCGAACTGGCGTTAAAACGCGCCATGAACCGTTTGAGCGTTGCGGAAATGAAGTGAATTCGAAG
CTTGATCCGGCTGCTAACAAAGCCCGAAAGGAAGCTGAGTTGGCTGCTGCCACCGCTGAGCAATAACTAG
CATAACCCCTTGGGGCCTCTAAACGGGTCTTGAGGGGTTTTTTGCTGAAAGGAGGAACTATATCCGGATC
TGGCGTAATAGCGAAGAGGCCCGCACCGATCGCCCTTCCCAACAGTTGCGCAGCCTGAATGGCGAATGGG
[124 nt withheld, positions 1541-1664]
C
[91 nt withheld, positions 1666-1756]
A
[49 nt withheld, positions 1758-1806]
CCTTTGACGTTGGAGTCCACGTTCTTT
[37 nt withheld, positions 1834-1870]
ACCCTATCTCGGTCTATTCTTTTGATTTATAAGGGATTTTGCCGATTTCGGCCTATTGGTTAAAAAATGA
GCTGATTTAACAAAAATTTAACGCGAATTTTAACAAAATATTAACGCTTACAATTTAGGTGGCACTTTTC
GGGGAAATGTGCGCGGAACCCCTATTTGTTTATTTTTCTAAATACATTCAAATATGTATCCGCTCATGAG
ACAATAACCCTGATAAATGCTTCAATAATATTGAAAAAGGAAGAGTATGAGTATTCAACATTTCCGTGTC
GCCCTTATTCCCTTTTTTGCGGCATTTTGCCTTCCTGTTTTTGCTCACCCAGAAACGCTGGTGAAAGTAA
AAGATGCTGAAGATCAGTTGGGTGCACGAGTGGGTTACATCGAACTGGATCTCAACAGCGGTAAGATCCT
TGAGAGTTTTCGCCCCGAAGAACGTTTTCCAATGATGAGCACTTTTAAAGTTCTGCTATGTGGCGCGGTA
TTATCCCGTATTGACGCCGGGCAAGAGCAACTCGGTCGCCGCATACACTATTCTCAGAATGACTTGGTTG
AGTACTCACCAGTCACAGAAAAGCATCTTACGGATGGCATGACAGTAAGAGAATTATGCAGTGCTGCCAT
AACCATGAGTGATAACACTGCGGCCAACTTACTTCTGACAACGATCGGAGGACCGAAGGAGCTAACCGCT
TTTTTGCACAACATGGGGGATCATGTAACTCGCCTTGATCGTTGGGAACCGGAGCTGAATGAAGCCATAC
CAAACGACGAGCGTGACACCACGATGCCTGTAGCAATGGCAACAACGTTGCGCAAACTATTAACTGGCGA
ACTACTTACTCTAGCTTCCCGGCAACAATTAATAGACTGGATGGAGGCGGATAAAGTTGCAGGACCACTT
CTGCGCTCGGCCCTTCCGGCTGGCTGGTTTATTGCTGATAAATCTGGAGCCGGTGAGCGTGGGTCTCGCG
GTATCATTGCAGCACTGGGGCCAGATGGTAAGCCCTCCCGTATCGTAGTTATCTACACGACGGGGAGTCA
GGCAACTATGGATGAACGAAATAGACAGATCGCTGAGATAGGTGCCTCACTGATTAAGCATTGGTAACTG
TCAGACCAAGTTTACTCATATATACTTTAGATTGATTTAAAACTTCATTTTTAATTTAAAAGGATCTAGG
TGAAGATCCTTTTTGATAATCTCATGACCAAAATCCCTTAACGTGAGTTTTCGTTCCACTGAGCGTCAGA
CCCCGTAGAAAAGATCAAAGGATCTTCTTGAGATCCTTTTTTTCTGCGCGTAATCTGCTGCTTGCAAACA
AAAAAACCACCGCTACCAGCGGTGGTTTGTTTGCCGGATCAAGAGCTACCAACTCTTTTTCCGAAGGTAA
CTGGCTTCAGCAGAGCGCAGATACCAAATACTGTTCTTCTAGTGTAGCCGTAGTTAGGCCACCACTTCAA
GAACTCTGTAGCACCGCCTACATACCTCGCTCTGCTAATCCTGTTACCAGTGGCTGCTGCCAGTGGCGAT
AAGTCGTGTCTTACCGGGTTGGACTCAAGACGATAGTTACCGGATAAGGCGCAGCGGTCGGGCTGAACGG
GGGGTTCGTGCACACAGCCCAGCTTGGAGCGAACGACCTACACCGAACTGAGATACCTACAGCGTGAGCT
ATGAGAAAGCGCCACGCTTCCCGAAGGGAGAAAGGCGGACAGGTATCCGGTAAGCGGCAGGGTCGGAACA
GGAGAGCGCACGAGGGAGCTTCCAGGGGGAAACGCCTGGTATCTTTATAGTCCTGTCGGGTTTCGCCACC
TCTGACTTGAGCGTCGATTTTTGTGATGCTCGTCAGGGGGGCGGAGCCTATGGAAAAACGCCAGCAACGC
GGCCTTTTTACGGTTCCTGGCCTTTTGCTGGCCTTTTGCTCACATGTTCTTTCCTGCGTTATCCCCTGAT
TCTGTGGATAACCGTATTACCGCCTTTGAGTGAGCTGATACCGCTCGCCGCAGCCGAACGACCGAGCGCA
GCGAGTCAGTGAGCGAGGAAGCGGAAGAGCGCCCAATACGCAAACCGCCTCTCCCCGCGCGTTGGCCGAT
TCATTAATGCAGGATCTCGATCCCGCGAAAT
